>Addgene plasmid #152744 | pGBW-m4134239 | depositor full sequence | sequence record 295756 | Full Sequence
CACCATGGATCTGTTTATGCGTATATTCACCATCGGCACGGTTACATTGAAGCAAGGGGAAATTAAAGAC
GCAACTCCCAGTGACTTCGTACGGGCGACCGCTACAATTCCGATCCAGGCCAGCCTCCCTTTTGGATGGC
TTATCGTCGGCGTGGCCCTACTGGCTGTGTTTCAGTCGGCATCAAAGATAATCACTCTGAAAAAGCGATG
GCAGTTAGCCCTTAGCAAAGGTGTGCACTTCGTATGCAATTTGCTGCTCCTGTTCGTCACCGTTTATTCC
CATCTGCTCCTGGTGGCTGCCGGATTGGAGGCACCATTTTTATACCTATACGCCCTCGTGTATTTTCTGC
AATCTATTAACTTCGTCCGCATTATCATGAGACTCTGGCTCTGTTGGAAGTGCAGGTCTAAAAATCCCTT
GTTATATGATGCCAACTACTTCCTGTGTTGGCACACTAACTGCTATGACTACTGTATTCCATACAATTCA
GTTACCTCCAGTATAGTGATCACATCTGGGGATGGTACGACTTCGCCTATTTCCGAGCATGACTATCAGA
TCGGCGGGTACACAGAAAAGTGGGAGAGCGGAGTCAAGGATTGCGTGGTGCTTCACTCCTATTTCACCAG
TGACTACTACCAGCTTTATAGCACACAACTTTCAACAGACACCGGCGTGGAGCATGTGACTTTTTTCATT
TATAATAAAATCGTTGATGAACCGGAGGAACACGTTCAGATACACACTATCGACGGCAGCTCTGGTGTCG
TCAACCCTGTTATGGAGCCCATTTACGATGAACCAACGACCACAACATCTGTACCTCTGGAAAACCTTTA
CTTTCAGTCGAAGAGGCGATGGAAAAAGAATTTTATCGCGGTGAGTGCAGCCAACAGATTCAAAAAGATA
TCCTCGTCTGGTGCCCTCTAAGGATCCGCAGGCCTCTGCTAGCTTGACTGACTGAGATACAGCGTACCTT
CAGCTCACAGACATGATAAGATACATTGATGAGTTTGGACAAACCACAACTAGAATGCAGTGAAAAAAAT
GCTTTATTTGTGAAATTTGTGATGCTATTGCTTTATTTGTAACCATTATAAGCTGCAATAAACAAGTTAA
CAACAACAATTGCATTCATTTTATGTTTCAGGTTCAGGGGGAGGTGTGGGAGGTTTTTTAAAGCAAGTAA
AACCTCTACAAATGTGGTATTGGCCCATCTCTATCGGTATCGTAGCATAACCCCTTGGGGCCTCTAAACG
GGTCTTGAGGGGTTTTTTGTGCCCCTCGGGCCGGATTGCTATCTACCGGCATTGGCGCAGAAAAAAATGC
CTGATGCGACGCTGCGCGTCTTATACTCCCACATATGCCAGATTCAGCAACGGATACGGCTTCCCCAACT
TGCCCACTTCCATACGTGTCCTCCTTACCAGAAATTTATCCTTAAGGTCGTCAGCTATCCTGCAGGCGAT
CTCTCGATTTCGATCAAGACATTCCTTTAATGGTCTTTTCTGGACACCACTAGGGGTCAGAAGTAGTTCA
TCAAACTTTCTTCCCTCCCTAATCTCATTGGTTACCTTGGGCTATCGAAACTTAATTAACCAGTCAAGTC
AGCTACTTGGCGAGATCGACTTGTCTGGGTTTCGACTACGCTCAGAATTGCGTCAGTCAAGTTCGATCTG
GTCCTTGCTATTGCACCCGTTCTCCGATTACGAGTTTCATTTAAATCATGTGAGCAAAAGGCCAGCAAAA
GGCCAGGAACCGTAAAAAGGCCGCGTTGCTGGCGTTTTTCCATAGGCTCCGCCCCCCTGACGAGCATCAC
AAAAATCGACGCTCAAGTCAGAGGTGGCGAAACCCGACAGGACTATAAAGATACCAGGCGTTTCCCCCTG
GAAGCTCCCTCGTGCGCTCTCCTGTTCCGACCCTGCCGCTTACCGGATACCTGTCCGCCTTTCTCCCTTC
GGGAAGCGTGGCGCTTTCTCATAGCTCACGCTGTAGGTATCTCAGTTCGGTGTAGGTCGTTCGCTCCAAG
CTGGGCTGTGTGCACGAACCCCCCGTTCAGCCCGACCGCTGCGCCTTATCCGGTAACTATCGTCTTGAGT
CCAACCCGGTAAGACACGACTTATCGCCACTGGCAGCAGCCACTGGTAACAGGATTAGCAGAGCGAGGTA
TGTAGGCGGTGCTACAGAGTTCTTGAAGTGGTGGCCTAACTACGGCTACACTAGAAGAACAGTATTTGGT
ATCTGCGCTCTGCTGAAGCCAGTTACCTTCGGAAAAAGAGTTGGTAGCTCTTGATCCGGCAAACAAACCA
CCGCTGGTAGCGGTGGTTTTTTTGTTTGCAAGCAGCAGATTACGCGCAGAAAAAAAGGATCTCAAGAAGA
TCCTTTGATCTTTTCTACGGGGTCTGACGCTCAGTGGAACGAAAACTCACGTTAAGGGATTTTGGTCATG
AGATTATCAAAAAGGATCTTCACCTAGATCCTTTTAAATTAAAAATGAAGTTTTAAATCAATCTAAAGTA
TATATGAGTAAACTTGGTCTGACAGTTACCAATGCTTAATCAGTGAGGCACCTATCTCAGCGATCTGTCT
ATTTCGTTCATCCATAGTTGCATTTAAATTTCCGAACTCTCCAAGGCCCTCGTCGGAAAATCTTCAAACC
TTTCGTCCGATCCATCTTGCAGGCTACCTCTCGAACGAACTATCGCAAGTCTCTTGGCCGGCCTTGCGCC
TTGGCTATTGCTTGGCAGCGCCTATCGCCAGGTATTACTCCAATCCCGAATATCCGAGATCGGGATCACC
CGAGAGAAGTTCAACCTACATCCTCAATCCCGATCTATCCGAGATCCGAGGAATATCGAAATCGGGGCGC
GCCTGGCCTCCGCGCCGGGTTTTGGCGCCTCCCGCGGGCGCCCCCCTCGTCACGGCGAGCGCTGCCACGT
CAGACGAAGGGCGCAGGAGCGTCCTGATCCTTCCGCCCGGACGCTCAGGACAGCGGCCCGCTGCTCATAA
GACTCGGCCTTAGAACCCCAGTATCAGCAGAAGGACATTTTAGGACGGGACTTGGGTGACTCTAGGGCAC
TGGTTTTCTTTCCAGAGAGCGGAACAGGCGAGGAAAAGTAGTCCCTTCTCGGCGATTCTGCGGAGGGATC
TCCGTGGGGCGGTGAACGCCGATGATTATATAAGGACGCGCCGGGTGTGGCACAGCTAGTTCCGTCGCAG
CCGGGATTTGGGTCGCGGTTCTTGTTTGTGGATCGCTGTGATCGTCACTTGGTGAGTAGCGGGCTGCTGG
GCTGGCCGGGGCTTTCGTGGCCGCCGGGCCGCTCGGTGGGACGGAAGCGTGTGGAGAGACCGCCAAGGGC
TGTAGTCTGGGTCCGCGAGCAAGGTTGCCCTGAACTGGGGGTTGGGGGGAGCGCAGCAAAATGGCGGCTG
TTCCCGAGTCTTGAATGGAAGACGCTTGTGAGGCGGGCTGTGAGGTCGTTGAAACAAGGTGGGGGGCATG
GTGGGCGGCAAGAACCCAAGGTCTTGAGCCCTTCGCTAATGCGGGAAAGCTCTTATTCGGGTGAGATGGG
CTGGGCACCATCTGGGGACCCTGACGTGAAGTTTGTCACTGACTGGAGAACTCGGTTTGTCGTCTGTTGC
GGGGGCGGCAGTTATGGCGGTGCCGTTGGGCAGTGCACCCGTACCTTTGGGAGCGCGCGCCCTCGTCGTG
TCGTGACGTCACCCGTTCTGTTGGCTTATAATGCAGGGTGGGGCCACCTGCCGGTAGGTGTGCGGTAGGC
TTTTCTCCGTCGCAGGACGCAGGGTTCGGGCCTAGGGTAGGCTCTCCTGAATCGACAGGCGCCGGACCTC
TGGTGAGGGGAGGGATAAGTGAGGCGTCAGTTTCTTTGGTCGGTTTTATGTACCTATCTTCTTAAGTAGC
TGAAGCTCCGGTTTTGAACTATGCGCTCGGGGTTGGCGAGTGTGTTTTGTGAAGTTTTTTAGGCACCTTT
TGAAATGTAATCATTTGGGTCAATATGTAATTTTCAGTGTTAGACTTGTAAATTGTCCGCTAAATTCTGG
CCGTTTTTGGCTTTTTTGTTAGACAACATGGGTAAAAAGCCTGAACTCACCGCGACGTCTGTCGAGAAGT
TTCTGATCGAAAAGTTCGACAGCGTCTCCGACCTGATGCAGCTCTCGGAGGGCGAAGAATCTCGTGCTTT
CAGCTTCGATGTAGGAGGGCGTGGATATGTCCTGCGGGTAAATAGCTGCGCCGATGGTTTCTACAAAGAT
CGTTATGTTTATCGGCACTTTGCATCCGCCGCGCTCCCGATTCCGGAAGTGCTTGACATTGGGGAGTTCA
GCGAGAGCCTGACCTATTGCATCTCCCGCCGTGCACAGGGTGTCACGTTGCAAGACCTGCCTGAAACCGA
ACTGCCCGCTGTTCTGCAGCCGGTCGCGGAGGCAATGGATGCCATCGCTGCCGCCGATCTTAGCCAGACG
AGCGGGTTCGGCCCATTCGGACCGCAAGGAATCGGTCAATACACTACATGGCGTGATTTCATATGCGCGA
TTGCTGATCCCCATGTGTATCACTGGCAAACTGTGATGGACGACACCGTCAGTGCGTCCGTCGCGCAGGC
TCTCGATGAGCTGATGCTTTGGGCCGAGGACTGCCCCGAAGTCCGGCACCTCGTGCACGCGGATTTCGGC
TCCAACAATGTCCTGACGGACAATGGCCGCATAACAGCGGTCATTGACTGGAGCGAGGCGATGTTCGGGG
ATTCCCAATACGAGGTCGCCAACATCTTCTTCTGGAGGCCGTGGTTGGCTTGTATGGAGCAGCAGACGCG
CTACTTCGAGCGGAGGCATCCGGAGCTTGCAGGATCGCCCCGGCTCCGGGCGTATATGCTCCGCATTGGT
CTTGACCAACTCTATCAGAGCTTGGTTGACGGCAATTTCGATGATGCAGCTTGGGCGCAGGGTCGATGCG
ACGCAATCGTCCGATCCGGAGCCGGGACTGTCGGGCGTACACAAATCGCCCGCAGAAGCGCCGCCGTCTG
GACCGATGGCTGTGTAGAAGTACTCGCCGATAGTGGAAACCGACGCCCCAGCACTCGTCCGAGGGCAAAG
GAATAAGCTAGTATGTAAGCCTAGTCTTAGATAATAAAATCGCTATCCATCGAAGATGGATGTGTGTTGG
TTTTTTGTGTGTGTAACGCTAGGCGCGCCTGGTGTACCGAGAACGATCCTCTCAGTGCGAGTCTCGACGA
TCCATATCGTTGCTTGGCAGTCAGCCAGTCGGAATCCAGCTTGGGACCCAGGAAGTCCAATCGTCAGATA
TTGTACTCAAGCCTGGTCACGGCAGCGTACCGATCTGTTTAAACCTAGATATTGATAGTCTGATCGGTCA
ACGTATAATCGAGTCCTAGCTTTTGCAAACATCTATCAAGAGACAGGATCAGCAGGAGGCTTTCGCATGA
GTATTCAACATTTCCGTGTCGCCCTTATTCCCTTTTTTGCGGCATTTTGCCTTCCTGTTTTTGCTCACCC
AGAAACGCTGGTGAAAGTAAAAGATGCTGAAGATCAGTTGGGTGCGCGAGTGGGTTACATCGAACTGGAT
CTCAACAGCGGTAAGATCCTTGAGAGTTTTCGCCCCGAAGAACGCTTTCCAATGATGAGCACTTTTAAAG
TTCTGCTATGTGGCGCGGTATTATCCCGTATTGACGCCGGGCAAGAGCAACTCGGTCGCCGCATACACTA
TTCTCAGAATGACTTGGTTGAGTATTCACCAGTCACAGAAAAGCATCTTACGGATGGCATGACAGTAAGA
GAATTATGCAGTGCTGCCATAACCATGAGTGATAACACTGCGGCCAACTTACTTCTGACAACGATTGGAG
GACCGAAGGAGCTAACCGCTTTTTTGCACAACATGGGGGATCATGTAACTCGCCTTGATCGTTGGGAACC
GGAGCTGAATGAAGCCATACCAAACGACGAGCGTGACACCACGATGCCTGTAGCAATGGCAACAACCTTG
CGTAAACTATTAACTGGCGAACTACTTACTCTAGCTTCCCGGCAACAGTTGATAGACTGGATGGAGGCGG
ATAAAGTTGCAGGACCACTTCTGCGCTCGGCCCTTCCGGCTGGCTGGTTTATTGCTGATAAATCTGGAGC
CGGTGAGCGTGGGTCTCGCGGTATCATTGCAGCACTGGGGCCAGATGGTAAGCCCTCCCGTATCGTAGTT
ATCTACACGACGGGGAGTCAGGCAACTATGGATGAACGAAATAGACAGATCGCTGAGATAGGTGCCTCAC
TGATTAAGCATTGGTAACCGATTCTAGGTGCATTGGCGCAGAAAAAAATGCCTGATGCGACGCTGCGCGT
CTTATACTCCCACATATGCCAGATTCAGCAACGGATACGGCTTCCCCAACTTGCCCACTTCCATACGTGT
CCTCCTTACCAGAAATTTATCCTTAAGATCGTTTAAACTCGACTCTGGCTCTATCGAATCTCCGTCGTTT
CGAGCTTACGCGAACAGCCGTGGCGCTCATTTGCTCGTCGGGCATCGAATCTCGTCAGCTATCGTCAGCT
TACCTTTTTGGCAGCGATCGCGGCTCCCGACATCTTGGACCATTAGCTCCACAGGTATCTTCTTCCCTCT
AGTGGTCATAACAGCAGCTTCAGCTACCTCTCAATTCAAAAAACCCCTCAAGACCCGTTTAGAGGCCCCA
AGGGGTTATGCTATCAATCGTTGCGTTACACACACAAAAAACCAACACACATCCATCTTCGATGGATAGC
GATTTTATTATCTAACTGCTGATCGAGTGTAGCCAGATCTAGTAATCAATTACGGGGTCATTAGTTCATA
GCCCATATATGGAGTTCCGCGTTACATAACTTACGGTAAATGGCCCGCCTGGCTGACCGCCCAACGACCC
CCGCCCATTGACGTCAATAATGACGTATGTTCCCATAGTAACGCCAATAGGGACTTTCCATTGACGTCAA
TGGGTGGAGTATTTACGGTAAACTGCCCACTTGGCAGTACATCAAGTGTATCATATGCCAAGTACGCCCC
CTATTGACGTCAATGACGGTAAATGGCCCGCCTGGCATTATGCCCAGTACATGACCTTATGGGACTTTCC
TACTTGGCAGTACATCTACGTATTAGTCATCGCTATTACCATGCTGATGCGGTTTTGGCAGTACATCAAT
GGGCGTGGATAGCGGTTTGACTCACGGGGATTTCCAAGTCTCCACCCCATTGACGTCAATGGGAGTTTGT
TTTGGCACCAAAATCAACGGGACTTTCCAAAATGTCGTAACAACTCCGCCCCATTGACGCAAATGGGCGG
TAGGCGTGTACGGTGGGAGGTCTATATAAGCAGAGCTGGTTTAGTGAACCGTCAGATCAGATCTTTGTCG
ATCCTACCATCCACTCGACACACCCGCCAGCGGCCGC
Features (pLannotate 1.2.2; 20 found; start..end, strand, type, name):
      5..829     +  CDS            AP3A_SARS2: Experimental evidence at protein level: Swiss-Prot protein existence level 1. Plays a role in virus egress via lysosomal trafficking (PubMed:33157038, PubMed:33422265). Forms homotetrameric ion channels (viroporin) localized at endosomes and lysosomes, that may induce deacidification of lysosomes thereby allowing safe virion egress through lysosomal trafficking (By similarity) (PubMed:33157038, PubMed:33422265). Also blocks formation of autolysosomes through binding and sequestering host TMUB1/HOPS on late endosomes. This prevents fusion of autophagosomes with lysosomes, disrupting autophagy a
    857..873     +  CDS            CBP (fragment): calmodulin-binding peptide derived from skeletal muscle myosin light chain kinase; binds calmodulin with nanomolar affinity in the presence of calcium
    997..1118    -  polyA_signal   SV40 poly(A) signal: SV40 polyadenylation signal
   1141..1210    -  CDS            large T antigen (fragment): large T antigen from SV40 (simian virus 40)
   1233..1279    +  terminator     T7 terminator: transcription terminator for bacteriophage T7 RNA polymerase
   1309..1445    +  terminator     rrnG terminator: transcription terminator from the E. coli ribosomal RNA rrnG operon (Albrechtsen et al., 1991)
   1490..1561    +  misc_feature   3' β-globin insulator: insulator downstream of the human β-globin locus (Farrell et al., 2002)
   1787..2375    -  rep_origin     ori: high-copy-number ColE1/pMB1/pBR322/pUC origin of replication
   2547..2611    -  CDS            bla(M) (fragment): β-lactamase lacking the signal sequence; bla(M); allows cytosolic expression of β-lactamase
   2875..4084    +  promoter       UbC promoter: human ubiquitin C promoter
   4094..5115    +  CDS            HygR (fragment): hygromycin B phosphotransferase confers resistance to hygromycin
   5143..5191    +  polyA_signal   poly(A) signal: synthetic polyadenylation signal
   5457..6317    +  CDS            AmpR: β-lactamase; bla; confers resistance to ampicillin, carbenicillin, and related antibiotics
   6330..6466    +  terminator     rrnG terminator: transcription terminator from the E. coli ribosomal RNA rrnG operon (Albrechtsen et al., 1991)
   6611..6682    +  misc_feature   5' β-globin insulator: insulator upstream of the human β-globin locus (Farrell et al., 2002)
   6687..6733    -  terminator     T7 terminator: transcription terminator for bacteriophage T7 RNA polymerase
   6751..6799    -  polyA_signal   poly(A) signal: synthetic polyadenylation signal
   6880..7183    +  enhancer       CMV enhancer: human cytomegalovirus immediate early enhancer
   7256..7273    -  promoter       CMV promoter (fragment): human cytomegalovirus (CMV) immediate early promoter
   7336..7387    +  promoter       CMVd2 promoter: truncated human cytomegalovirus (CMV) immediate early promoter that yields moderately reduced expression relative to the full-length promoter
