[The description below was written by a language model from this plasmid's Addgene catalogue record and pLannotate feature annotations shown in this document.]
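Description:
pGBW-m4134239 is a mammalian expression plasmid built on the pTwist_CMV_Hygro_6 backbone that carries the wild-type ORF3a coding sequence of SARS-CoV-2. It is propagated in E. coli as a high-copy plasmid through a ColE1/pUC-type origin and selected with ampicillin via a full-length β-lactamase gene. For selection in mammalian cells, a separate cassette places a hygromycin B phosphotransferase gene under the human ubiquitin C promoter, followed by a synthetic polyadenylation signal.

The ORF3a open reading frame sits directly downstream of the CMV immediate-early enhancer and promoter elements; the annotation detects the enhancer plus short or truncated CMV promoter matches, consistent with the catalogue's listing of CMV as the promoter. The catalogue describes a backbone-encoded C-terminal tag consisting of a TEV protease cleavage site and calmodulin-binding peptide (CBP). The feature table picks up only a short CBP fragment just after the ORF and does not annotate the TEV site separately. Such a tag would allow calcium-dependent capture on calmodulin resin and proteolytic removal of the tag. An SV40 poly(A) signal is annotated downstream of the tag, though on the opposite strand. The expression region is flanked by β-globin insulator elements, bacterial rrnG and T7 terminators, and an upstream reverse-oriented synthetic poly(A) signal, which probably help isolate it from read-through transcription.

ORF3a encodes a viral accessory protein annotated as a viroporin acting at endosomes and lysosomes, with roles in virion egress and disruption of autophagy. The construct is suited to transient or hygromycin-selected stable expression of tagged ORF3a in mammalian cells, for example for functional, localisation or affinity-purification studies, though the record states only the general expression purpose.
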