Addgene plasmid #152744: pGBW-m4134239
Purpose: Mammalian expression plasmid for SARS-CoV-2 ORF3a protein
Depositing lab: Ginkgo Bioworks & Benjie Chen. Depositing organization: Ginkgo Bioworks.
Backbone
  Vector backbone: pTwist_CMV_Hygro_6
  Backbone size w/o insert (bp): 6525
  Vector type: Mammalian Expression
  Selectable markers: Hygromycin
Growth in bacteria
  Bacterial resistance: Ampicillin, 100 μg/mL
  Growth temperature: 37°C
  Growth strain: DH5alpha
  Copy number: High Copy
Gene/Insert
  Gene/Insert name: SARS-CoV-2 ORF3a protein
  Species: Severe acute respiratory syndrome coronavirus 2
  Insert size (bp): 821
  Mutation: wt
  Entrez Gene: ORF3a (a.k.a. GU280_gp03)
  Promoter: CMV
  Tag / fusion protein: Cleavable TEV;CBP (C terminal on backbone)
  Cloning method: Unknown
Resource information
  A portion of this plasmid was derived from a plasmid made by: GinkgoBioworks
Depositor comments: NCBI reference sequence: YP_009724391.1
How to cite: pGBW-m4134239 was a gift from Ginkgo Bioworks & Benjie Chen (Addgene plasmid # 152744 ; http://n2t.net/addgene:152744 ; RRID:Addgene_152744)
